Addgene plasmid #153877: pGBW-m4046289
Purpose: Yeast expression plasmid for SARS-CoV-2 3'-to-5' exonuclease
Depositing lab: Ginkgo Bioworks & Benjie Chen. Depositing organization: Ginkgo Bioworks.
Backbone
  Vector backbone: AmpR; 2u URA3
  Backbone size w/o insert (bp): 4078
  Vector type: Yeast Expression
  Selectable markers: URA3
Growth in bacteria
  Bacterial resistance: Ampicillin, 100 μg/mL
  Growth temperature: 37°C
  Growth strain: DH5alpha
  Copy number: High Copy
Gene/Insert
  Gene/Insert name: SARS-CoV-2 3'-to-5' exonuclease
  Species: Severe acute respiratory syndrome coronavirus 2
  Insert size (bp): 1574
  Mutation: wt
  Entrez Gene: ORF1ab (a.k.a. GU280_gp01)
  Promoter: pTEF1
  Tag / fusion protein: Cleavable thrombin;MBP (C terminal on backbone)
  Cloning method: Unknown
Resource information
  A portion of this plasmid was derived from a plasmid made by: GinkgoBioworks
Depositor comments: NCBI reference sequence: YP_009725309.1. Created by gene synthesis with Not1 site.
How to cite: pGBW-m4046289 was a gift from Ginkgo Bioworks & Benjie Chen (Addgene plasmid # 153877 ; http://n2t.net/addgene:153877 ; RRID:Addgene_153877)
