[The description below was written by a language model from this plasmid's Addgene catalogue record and pLannotate feature annotations shown in this document.]
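Description:
pGBW-m4046289 is a yeast episomal expression plasmid for producing the SARS-CoV-2 3'-to-5' exonuclease, a mature cleavage product of the ORF1ab replicase polyprotein, in Saccharomyces cerevisiae. It is an E. coli/yeast shuttle vector. In bacteria it replicates from a high-copy ColE1/pUC-type origin and is selected with ampicillin through a β-lactamase gene that the annotation places downstream of a cat promoter. In yeast it is maintained at multiple copies by the 2μ origin and selected by uracil prototrophy through URA3 with its own promoter, a marker that can also be counterselected with 5-FOA. Short bacterial terminators (tonB, T7Te, T3Te) flank the bacterial modules and insulate them from read-through transcription. A rop coding sequence is annotated directly after AmpR, although the record lists the plasmid as high copy.

The expression cassette sits on the reverse strand. The constitutive yeast TEF1 promoter drives the wild-type viral coding sequence of about 1.57 kb, which was made by gene synthesis. This is followed in frame by E. coli maltose-binding protein (malE) and a CYC1 terminator. According to the record, the C-terminal MBP is supplied by the backbone and joined through a thrombin cleavage site, so the fusion can be captured on amylose resin and the tag then removed by protease. The thrombin site itself is not separately annotated. The automated annotation labels the viral segment generically as a fragment of the replicase polyprotein, with descriptive text about the 2'-O-methyltransferase. That text reflects the shared polyprotein database entry rather than the insert, which the catalogue identifies as the exonuclease. The sequenced record is 7,414 nt, larger than the sum of the listed backbone and insert sizes. The construct is suited to recombinant production and purification of this viral enzyme for biochemical or structural work.
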