Features (pLannotate 1.2.2; 14 found; start..end, strand, type, name):
    331..1134    -  CDS            URA3: orotidine-5'-phosphate decarboxylase, required for uracil biosynthesis; S. cerevisiae URA3; yeast auxotrophic marker, counterselectable with 5-fluoroorotic acid (5-FOA)
   1135..1311    -  promoter       URA3 promoter (fragment): S. cerevisiae URA3
   1347..1519    -  terminator     CYC1 terminator (fragment): S. cerevisiae CYC1; transcription terminator for CYC1
   1548..2648    -  CDS            malE (fragment): MALE_ECO57 - Experimental evidence at protein level: Swiss-Prot protein existence level 1. Part of the ABC transporter complex MalEFGK involved in maltose/maltodextrin import. Binds maltose and higher maltodextrins. From Escherichia coli O157:H7.
   2664..4238    -  CDS            rep (fragment): R1AB_SARS2 - Experimental evidence at protein level: Swiss-Prot protein existence level 1. [2'-O-methyltransferase]: Methyltransferase that mediates mRNA cap 2'-O-ribose methylation to the 5'-cap structure of viral mRNAs. N7-methyl guanosine cap is a prerequisite for binding of nsp16. Therefore plays an essential role in viral mRNAs cap methylation which is essential to evade immune system. From Severe acute respiratory syndrome coronavirus 2 (2019-nCoV) (SARS-CoV-2).
   4255..4662    -  promoter       TEF1 promoter: S. cerevisiae TEF1; promoter for EF-1α
   4714..4745    +  terminator     tonB terminator: bidirectional E. coli tonB-P14 transcription terminator
   4746..4848    +  promoter       cat promoter: promoter of the E. coli cat gene encoding chloramphenicol acetyltransferase
   4849..5709    +  CDS            AmpR: β-lactamase; bla; confers resistance to ampicillin, carbenicillin, and related antibiotics
   5710..5901    +  CDS            rop: Rop protein, which maintains plasmids at low copy number; rop
   5925..5952    +  terminator     T7Te terminator: phage T7 early transcription terminator
   5964..6551    -  rep_origin     ori: high-copy-number ColE1/pMB1/pBR322/pUC origin of replication
   6573..6602    -  terminator     T3Te terminator: phage T3 early transcription terminator
   6680..248     +  rep_origin     2μ ori (across the origin): yeast 2μ plasmid origin of replication
>Addgene plasmid #153877 | pGBW-m4046289 | addgene full sequence | sequence record 300421 | Ginkgo NGS Result
GTAAAATAGCGCTCTCGCGTTGCATTTCTGTTCTGTAAAAATGCAGCTCAGATTCTTTGTTTGAAAAATT
AGCGCTCTCGCGTTGCATTTTTGTTTTACAAAAATGAAGCACAGATTCTTCGTTGGTAAAATAGCGCTTT
CGCGTTGCATTTCTGTTCTGTAAAAATGCAGCTCAGATTCTTTGTTTGAAAAATTAGCGCTCTCGCGTTG
CATTTTTGTTCTACAAAATGAAGCACAGATGCTTCGTTACTCGGGTAATAACTGATATAATTAAATTGAA
GCTCTAATTTGTGAGTTTAGTATACATGCATTTACTTATAATACAGTTTTTTAGTTTTGCTGGCCGCATC
TTCTCAAATATGCTTCCCAGCCTGCTTTTCTGTAACGTTCACCCTCTACCTTAGCATCCCTTCCCTTTGC
AAATAGTCCTCTTCCAACAATAATAATGTCAGATCCTGTAGAAACCACATCATCCACGGTTCTATACTGT
TGACCCAATGCATCTCCCTTGTCATCTAAACCCACACCGGGTGTCATAATCAACCAATCGTAACCTTCAT
CTCTTCCACCCATGTCTCTTTGAGCAATAAAGCCGATAACAAAATCTTTGTCGCTCTTCGCAATGTCAAC
AGTACCCTTAGTATATTCTCCAGTAGATAGGGAGCCCTTGCATGACAATTCTGCTAACATCAAAAGGCCT
CTAGGTTCCTTTGTTACTTCTTCTGCCGCCTGCTTCAAACCGCTAACAATACCTGGGCCCACCACACCGT
GTGCATTCGTAATGTCTGCCCATTCTGCTATTCTGTATACACCCGCAGAGTACTGCAATTTGACTGTATT
ACCAATGTCAGCAAATTTTCTGTCCTCGAAGAGTAAAAAATTGTACTTGGCGGATAATGCCTTTAGCGGC
TTAACTGTGCCCTCCATGGAAAAATCAGTCAAGATATCCACATGTGTTTTTAGTAAACAAATTTTGGGAC
CTAATGCTTCAACTAACTCCAGTAATTCCTTGGTGGTACGAACATCCAATGAAGCACACAAGTTTGTTTG
CTTTTCGTGCATGATATTAAATAGCTTGGCAGCAACAGGACTAGGATGAGTAGCAGCACGTTCCTTATAT
GTAGCTTTCGACATGATTTATCTTCGTTTCCTGCACGTTTTTGTTCTGTGCAGTTGGGTTAAGAATACTG
GGCAATTTCATGTTTCTTCAACACTACATATGCGTATATATACCAATCTAAGTCTGTGCTCCTTCCTTCG
TTCTTCCTTCTGTTCGGAGATTACCGAATCAAAAAAATTTCAAGGAAACCGTGTACTGCAGTGCACTAGT
GGTTCGGCGGCCGCTTTGTACAGAAAAAAAAGAAAAATTTGAAATATAAATAACGTTCTTAATACTAACA
TAACTATTAAAAAAAATAAATAGGGACCTAGACTTCAGGTTGTCTAACTCCTTCCTTTTCGGTTAGAGCG
GATGTGGGAGGAGGGCGTGAATGTAAGCGTGACATAACTAATTACATGATATCGACAAAGGAAAAGGGGC
CTGTTTACGTTTGAGCATCTTTTAATGCTTCGTCGACGGTTTGTCTACCGGAAGCAGCATTAATCACGGC
AGTCCTAACTGCGTACCAGAAGGCTGACATTTGTGGGATGTTTGGCATAATTTCACCCTTTTGGGCGTTC
TCCATGGTAGCGGCAATTCTGGGATCCTTAGCCAATTCTTCTTCGTAAGATTTCAAAGCGACAGCACCCA
ATGGCTTGTCCTTGTTAACGGCCTCCAAACCTTCGTCAGTTAACAAGTAATTTTCCAAAAATTCTTTAGC
TAGCTCCTTGTTTGGAGAAGCAGCATTGATGCCAGCGGATAGAACACCGACAAAGGGCTTGGATGGTTGG
CCTTTGAATGTAGGCAAAACAGTGACACCATAGTTTACTTTAGAAGTATCAATGTTACTCCAGGCCCATG
GACCATTTATGGTCATAGCAGTTTCACCCTTGTTGAAAGCGGCTTCGGCGATAGAGTAGTCAGTGTCAGC
GTTCATGTGTTTATTCTTTATTAAATCAACCAAGAAGGTCAAACCAGCCTTTGCACCAGCATTATCAACG
CCGACATCCTTAATGTCATACTTACCGTTTTCGTATTTAAATGCGTAACCACCGTCAGCAGCGATTAATG
GCCAGGTGAAATAAGGTTCTTGTAAGTTAAACATCAAAGCGCTTTTTCCCTTGGCCTTTAGCTCTTTATC
CAAAGCTGGAATTTCTTCCCATGTCTTTGGTGGGTTAGGTAACAAGTCCTTATTGTAGATCAACGATAAG
GCTTCAACAGCAATTGGATATGCTATAAGCTTACCGTTGTATCTGACAGCATCCCAAGTGAATGGGTACA
ATTTATCTTGGAAGGCCTTGTCTGGGGTGATCTCAGCCAGCAAACCTGACTGAGCATATCCACCAAAACG
ATCGTGGGCCCAGAAAATAATGTCGGGACCATCACCAGTAGCAGCAACTTGAGGGAATTTTTCTTCTAAC
TTGTCTGGATGTTCAACCGTCACCTTGATACCTGTGTCCTTTTCAAATTTCTTGCCTACTTCTGCCAAAC
CGTTGTAACCCTTATCTCCATTTATCCAAATGACTAGCTTACCTTCCTCGATTTTAGAACCTCTCGGCAC
GAGAAGTCTTGTAAAAGTGTTCCAGAGGTTATAAGTATCAAATTGTTTGTAAACCCACAAGCTAAAGCCA
GCTGAGATCATCATGTTATAAGCATCGAGATACAATCTGTACTCATTAGCATGATGTCTACAGACAGCAC
CACCTAAATTGCAACGTGTTATACACGTAGCAGACTTTAGTGGTACATAATCTATATCTGACACTACTTG
TTTTCCATGAGACTCACATGGACTGTCAGAGTAATAGAAAAATGGTAATTGTTTTAAATTAACAAAAGCA
CTTTTATCAAAAGCTGGTGTGTGGAATGCATGTTTATTTACATACAAACTGCCACCATCACAACCAGGCA
AGTTAAGGTTAGATAGCACTCTAGTGTCAAATCTACAAACAATGGAATTAGCAGGATATCTATCGACATT
GCAATTCCAAAATAGGCATACACCATCTGTGAATTTGTCAGAATGTGTGGCATAAGAATAGAATAATTCT
TCTATTTTATAAGCTTTGTCACTACAAGGCTGTGCATCATAGAACTTCCATTCTACATCAGCTTGAGGTA
CACACTTAATAGCTTTAGGGTTACCAATGTCGTGAAGAACTGGGAATTTGTCTGCTAATAATGCAGCTTT
AACAACCATGTGTTGAACCTTTCTACAAGCCGCATTAATCTTCAGTTCATCACCAATTATAGGATATTCA
ATAGTCCAGTCAACACGCTTAACAAAGCACTCGTGGACAGCTAGACACCTAGTCATGATTGCATCACAAC
TAGCTACATGTGCATTACCATGGACTTGACAATACAGATCATGGTTGCTTTGTAGGTTACCTGTAAAACC
CCATTGTTGAACATCAATCATAAACGGATTATAGACGTAATCAAATCCAATAGAATGATGCCAACAGGCA
TAAGTGTCTGAAGCAGTGGAAAAGCATGTGGCACGTCTATCACATAGACAACAGGTGCGCTCAGGTCCTA
TTTTCACAAAATACTTCATAGATGTCAACTCAAAGCCATGTGCCCATAAGACAAATACGACTCTGTCAGA
GAGATTTTTAAGTGTGTCACTTAACATTTGTACAATCTTTATACGCACTACATTCCAAGGAAGTCCTTTG
TACATAAGTGGTATGAGGTGTTTAAATTGATCTCCAGGCGGTGGTTTAGCACTAACTCTGGAAAAATCTG
TATTATTAGGTGTATCAACATAACCTGTAGGTACAGCAACTAGGTTAACACCTGTAGAAAAACCTAGCTG
TAAAGGTAAATTGGTACCAACAGCTTCTCTAGTAGCATGACACCCCTCGACATCGAAGCCAATCCATGCA
CGTACATGTCTTATAGCTTCTTCGCGGGTGATAAACATGTTAGGGTAACCATTAACTTGATAATTCATTT
TAAAACCCATCATAGAGATGAGTCTTCTATAGGTCATGTCCTTAGGTATGCCAGGTATGTCAACACATAA
ACCTTCAGTTTTGAATTTAGTGTCAACACTGAGGTGTGTAGGTGCCTGTGTAGGATGTAACCCAGTGATT
ACCTTACTACAATCTTTAAAGAGTCCTGTTACATTTTCCATTTTGTAATTAAAACTTAGATTAGATTGCT
ATGCTTTCTTTCTAATGAGCAAGAAGTAAAAAAAGTTGTAATAGAACAAGAAAAATGAAACTGAAACTTG
AGAAATTGAAGACCGTTTATTAACTTAAATATCAATGGGAGGTCATCGAAAGAGAAAAAAATCAAAAAAA
AAAATTTTCAAGAAAAAGAAACGTGATAAAAATTTTTATTGCCTTTTTCGACGAAGAAAAAGAAACGAGG
CGGTCTCTTTTTTCTTTTCCAAACCTTTAGTACGGGTAATTAACGACACCCTAGAGGAAGAAAGAGGGGA
AATTTAGTATGCTGTGCTTGGGTGTTTTGAAGTGGTACGGCGATGCGCGGAGTCCGAGAAAATCTGGAAG
AGTAAAAAAGGAGTAGAAACATTTTGAAGCTATGGTGTGTGGGGCGGCCGCTCTAACTGACCATTTAAAT
CATACCTGACCTCCATAGCAGAAAGTCAAAAGCCTCCGACCGGAGGCTTTTGACTTGATCGGCACGTAAG
AGGTTCCAACTTTCACCATAATGAAATAAGATCACTACCGGGCGTATTTTTTGAGTTATCGAGATTTTCA
GGAGCTAAGGAAGCTAAAATGAGTATTCAACATTTCCGTGTCGCCCTTATTCCCTTTTTTGCGGCATTTT
GCCTTCCTGTTTTTGCTCACCCAGAAACGCTGGTGAAAGTAAAAGATGCTGAAGATCAGTTGGGTGCACG
AGTGGGTTACATCGAACTGGATCTCAACAGCGGTAAGATCCTTGAGAGTTTACGCCCCGAAGAACGTTTT
CCAATGATGAGCACTTTTAAAGTTCTGCTATGTGGCGCGGTATTATCCCGTATTGACGCCGGGCAAGAGC
AACTCGGTCGCCGCATACACTATTCTCAGAATGACTTGGTTGAGTACTCACCAGTCACAGAAAAGCATCT
CACGGATGGCATGACAGTAAGAGAATTATGCAGTGCTGCCATAACCATGAGTGATAACACTGCGGCCAAC
TTACTTCTGGCAACGATCGGAGGACCGAAGGAGCTAACCGCTTTTTTGCACAACATGGGGGATCATGTAA
CTCGCCTTGATCGTTGGGAACCGGAGCTGAATGAAGCCATACCAAACGACGAGCGTGACACCACGATGCC
TGTAGCAATGGCAACAACGTTGCGCAAACTATTAACTGGCGAACTACTTACTCTAGCTTCCCGGCAACAA
TTAATAGACTGGATGGAGGCGGATAAAGTTGCAGGATCACTTCTGCGCTCGGCCCTCCCGGCTGGCTGGT
TTATTGCTGATAAATCTGGAGCCGGTGAGCGTGGGTCTCGCGGTATCATTGCAGCACTGGGGCCAGATGG
TAAGCCCTCCCGCATCGTAGTTATCTACACGACGGGGAGTCAGGCAACTATGGATGAACGAAATAGACAG
ATCGCTGAGATAGGTGCCTCACTGATTAAGCATTGGTAAGTGACCAAACAGGAAAAAACCGCCCTTAACA
TGGCCCGCTTTATCAGAAGCCAGACATTAACGCTTCTGGAGAAACTCAACGAGCTGGACGCGGATGAACA
GGCAGACATCTGTGAATCGCTTCACGACCACGCTGATGAGCTTTACCGCAGCTGCCTCGCGCGTTTCGGT
GATGACGGTGAAAACCTCTGATGAGGGCCCAAATGTAATCACCTGGCTCACCTTCGGGTGGGCCTTTCTG
CGTTGCTGGCGTTTTTCCATAGGCTCCGCCCCCCTGACGAGCATCACAAAAATCGATGCTCAAGTCAGAG
GTGGCGAAACCCGACAGGACTATAAAGATACCAGGCGTTTACCCCTGGAAGCTCCCTCGTGCGCTCTCCT
GTTCCGACCCTGCCGCTTACCGGATACCTGTCCGCCTTTCTCCCTTCGGGAAGCGTGGCGCTTTCTCATA
GCTCACGCTGTAGGTATCTCAGTTCGGTGTAGGTCGTTCGCTCCAAGCTGGGCTGTGTGCACGAACCCCC
CGTTCAGCCCGACCGCTGCGCCTTATCCGGTAACTATCGTCTTGAGTCCAACCCGGTAAGACACGACTTA
TCGCCACTGGCAGCAGCCACTGGTAACAGGATTAGCAGAGCGAGGTATGTAGGCGGTGCTACAGAGTTCT
TGAAGTGGTGGCCTAACTACGGCTACACTAGAAGAACAGTATTTGGTATCTGCGCTCTGCTGAAGCCAGT
TACCTCGGAAAAAGAGTTGGTAGCTCTTGATCCGGCAAACAAACCACCGCTGGTAGCGGTGGTTTTTTTG
TTTGCAAGCAGCAGATTACGCGCAGAAAAAAAGGATCTCAAGAAGATCCTTTGATTTTCTACCGAAGAAA
GGCCCACCCGTGAAGGTGAGCCAGTGAGTTGATTGCAGTCCAGTTACGCTGGAGTCAAGCTTGTAACACG
CGGCCGCTCGGGAAGTTCCTATTCTCTAGCTAGAAAGTATAGGAACTTCAGAGCGCTTTTGAAAACCAAA
AGCGCTCTGATGACGCACTTTCAAAAAACCAAAAACGCACCGGACTGTAACGAGCTACTAAAATATTGCG
AATACCGCTTCCACAAACATTGCTCAAAAGTATCTCTTTGCTATATATCTCTGTGCTATATCCCTATATA
ACCTACCCATCCACCTTTCGCTCCTTGAACTTGCATCTAAACTCGACCTCTACATTTTTTATGTTTATCT
CTAGTATTACTCTTTAGACAAAAAAATTGTAGTAAGAACTATTCATAGAGTGAATCGAAAACAATACGAA
AATGTAAACATTTCCTATACGTAGTATATAGAGACAAAATAGAAGAAACCGTTCATAATTTTCTGACCAA
TGAAGAATCATCAACGCTATCACTTTCTGTTCACAAAGTATGCGCAATCCACATCGGTATAGAATATAAT
CGGGGATGCCTTTATCTTGAAAAAATGCACCCGCAGCTTCGCTAGTAATCAGTAAACGCGGGAAGTGGAG
TCAGGCTTTTTTTATGGAAGAGAAAATAGACACCAAAGTAGCCTTCTTCTAACCTTAACGGACCTACAGT
GCAAAAAGTTATCAAGAGACTGCATTATAGAGCGCACAAAGGAGAAAAAAAGTAATCTAAGATGCTTTGT
TAGAAAAATAGCGCTCTCGGGATGCATTTTTGTAGAACAAAAAAGAAGTATAGATTCTTTGTTG
